Addgene plasmid #136745: pISH-Olfr1507
Purpose: Template to synthesize riboprobes for in situ hybridization (ISH) for Olfr1507
Depositing lab: Peter Mombaerts. Depositing organization: Max Planck Research Unit for Neurogenetics. Publication: The Zonal Organization of Odorant Receptor Gene Choice in the Main Olfactory Epithelium of the Mouse. Zapiec B, Mombaerts P. Cell Rep. 2020 Mar 24;30(12):4220-4234.e5. doi: 10.1016/j.celrep.2020.02.110. PubMed 32209480.
Backbone
  Vector backbone: pGEM-T-Easy
  Vector type: in situ probe
Growth in bacteria
  Bacterial resistance: Ampicillin, 100 μg/mL
  Growth temperature: 37°C
  Growth strain: DH5alpha
  Copy number: High Copy
Gene/Insert
  Gene/Insert name: Olfr1507
  Species: M. musculus (mouse)
  Mutation: ISH Probe insert
  Cloning method: Unknown
Terms and licenses: Academic/Nonprofit Terms; Industry Terms: Not Available to Industry
Depositor comments: ISH probe for mouse gene: Olfr1507 aka MOR244-1 aka MOR28
How to cite: pISH-Olfr1507 was a gift from Peter Mombaerts (Addgene plasmid # 136745 ; http://n2t.net/addgene:136745 ; RRID:Addgene_136745)
