[The description below was written by a language model from this plasmid's Addgene catalogue record and pLannotate feature annotations shown in this document.]
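Description:
pISH-Olfr1507 is a small bacterial plasmid (about 3.4 kb in the sequenced record) built on the pGEM-T-Easy cloning backbone. It serves as an in vitro transcription template for making riboprobes against the mouse odorant receptor gene Olfr1507, also known as MOR244-1 or MOR28. It is propagated in E. coli as a high-copy plasmid from a ColE1/pUC-type origin and is selected with ampicillin through the bla (β-lactamase) gene and its own promoter. An f1 phage origin is also present. It is a standard backbone element that allows single-stranded DNA production.

The insert is a fragment of mouse Olfr1507 designated as an ISH probe. The record does not say which part of the gene it covers or how it was cloned. It sits in the multiple cloning site within the lacZα region, downstream of the lac promoter/operator and CAP site. These backbone remnants normally support blue/white screening and are interrupted by the insert. Convergent bacteriophage SP6 and T7 promoters flank the cloning site, roughly 500 bp apart, so transcription from one or the other yields RNA from either strand. This gives antisense probe for detecting the mRNA and sense probe as a control. The record does not indicate the insert orientation, so it is not clear which polymerase gives the antisense strand. The annotation of a short hornet peptide fragment in this interval is almost certainly a spurious software match rather than a designed element. The plasmid belongs to a study of the zonal organization of odorant receptor gene choice in the mouse main olfactory epithelium.
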