Features (pLannotate 1.2.2; 13 found; start..end, strand, type, name):
     10..102     +  CDS            lacI (fragment): lac repressor; lacI; The lac repressor binds to the lac operator to inhibit transcription in E. coli. This inhibition can be relieved by adding lactose or isopropyl-β-D-thiogalactopyranoside (IPTG).
    115..136     +  protein_bind   CAP binding site: CAP binding activates transcription in the presence of cAMP. E. coli catabolite activator protein
    151..181     +  promoter       lac promoter: promoter for the E. coli lac operon
    189..205     +  protein_bind   lac operator: The lac repressor binds to the lac operator to inhibit transcription in E. coli. This inhibition can be relieved by adding lactose or isopropyl-β-D-thiogalactopyranoside (IPTG). lac repressor encoded by lacI
    247..265     +  promoter       SP6 promoter: promoter for bacteriophage SP6 RNA polymerase
    277..339     +  CDS            VESPI_VESMG (fragment): Experimental evidence at protein level: Swiss-Prot protein existence level 1. Shows contractile activity on isolated ileum smooth muscle. From Vespa magnifica (Hornet).
    806..824     -  promoter       T7 promoter: promoter for bacteriophage T7 RNA polymerase
    827..984     +  CDS            lacZα (fragment): LacZα fragment of β-galactosidase; lacZ fragment
    988..1416    +  rep_origin     f1 ori (sequence partly withheld): f1 bacteriophage origin of replication; arrow indicates direction of (+) strand synthesis
   1444..1494    -  misc_feature   bom (fragment): basis of mobility region from pBR322
   1521..1625    +  promoter       AmpR promoter: bla
   1626..2486    +  CDS            AmpR: β-lactamase; bla; confers resistance to ampicillin, carbenicillin, and related antibiotics
   2657..3245    +  rep_origin     ori: high-copy-number ColE1/pMB1/pBR322/pUC origin of replication
>Addgene plasmid #136745 | pISH-Olfr1507 | addgene full sequence | sequence record 273442 | Addgene NGS Result
AGCGGAAGAGCGCCCAATACGCAAACCGCCTCTCCCCGCGCGTTGGCCGATTCATTAATGCAGCTGGCAC
GACAGGTTTCCCGACTGGAAAGCGGGCAGTGAGCGCAACGCAATTAATGTGAGTTAGCTCACTCATTAGG
CACCCCAGGCTTTACACTTTATGCTTCCGGCTCGTATGTTGTGTGGAATTGTGAGCGGATAACAATTTCA
CACAGGAAACAGCTATGACCATGATTACGCCAAGCTATTTAGGTGACACTATAGAATACTCAAGCTATGC
ATCCAACGCGTTGGGAGCTCTCCCATATGGTCGACCTGCAGGCGGCCGCGAATTCACTAGTGATTTCTGA
TTCTCTCAGTCCCTTCAAAGATACATGGGTATTCTGTCTGGTAGTTTGAATACAACGAAAATTATCTTCC
AGTAAAAGAAACAACTTTCTTCAAGTTGGGTAGTCAGAACATCTCGTGTTACTGTAGTCCTGGAGAGCCT
GCTTGTCGTGTCAGGGCAGAGAGGCACTATTCCAGATTCCTGAGCAAACCAACCCTTTGCATCTATACTT
TTTGCCCTTGTCTCACTATGCAAATAACTCTGCAGCAAGAATTTCTAGGATGGTGTTCAGCAGACTGAAG
TTGTGCGACAAGGACAGTGTATCTTCTGTGTCTTTTCAGACCCAGCGATGAGGAGGGATTCCACGCTGTG
AGCAACCAGTTTCAGAGCTGTACCAGTTTGTCAGGACAATTTAAAAAATCGAATTCCCGCGGCCGCCATG
GCGGCCGGGAGCATGCGACGTCGGGCCCAATTCGCCCTATAGTGAGTCGTATTACAATTCACTGGCCGTC
GTTTTACAACGTCGTGACTGGGAAAACCCTGGCGTTACCCAACTTAATCGCCTTGCAGCACATCCCCCTT
TCGCCAGCTGGCGTAATAGCGAAGAGGCCCGCACCGATCGCCCTTCCCAACAGTTGCGCAGCCTGAATGG
CGAATGG
[124 nt withheld, positions 988-1111]
C
[91 nt withheld, positions 1113-1203]
A
[49 nt withheld, positions 1205-1253]
CCTTTGACGTTGGAGTCCACGTTCTTT
[37 nt withheld, positions 1281-1317]
ACCCTATCTCGGTCTATTCTTTTGATTTATAAGGGATTTTGCCGATTTCGGCCTATTGGTTAAAAAATGA
GCTGATTTAACAAAAATTTAACGCGAATTTTAACAAAATATTAACGCTTACAATTTCCTGATGCGGTATT
TTCTCCTTACGCATCTGTGCGGTATTTCACACCGCATCAGGTGGCACTTTTCGGGGAAATGTGCGCGGAA
CCCCTATTTGTTTATTTTTCTAAATACATTCAAATATGTATCCGCTCATGAGACAATAACCCTGATAAAT
GCTTCAATAATATTGAAAAAGGAAGAGTATGAGTATTCAACATTTCCGTGTCGCCCTTATTCCCTTTTTT
GCGGCATTTTGCCTTCCTGTTTTTGCTCACCCAGAAACGCTGGTGAAAGTAAAAGATGCTGAAGATCAGT
TGGGTGCACGAGTGGGTTACATCGAACTGGATCTCAACAGCGGTAAGATCCTTGAGAGTTTTCGCCCCGA
AGAACGTTTTCCAATGATGAGCACTTTTAAAGTTCTGCTATGTGGCGCGGTATTATCCCGTATTGACGCC
GGGCAAGAGCAACTCGGTCGCCGCATACACTATTCTCAGAATGACTTGGTTGAGTACTCACCAGTCACAG
AAAAGCATCTTACGGATGGCATGACAGTAAGAGAATTATGCAGTGCTGCCATAACCATGAGTGATAACAC
TGCGGCCAACTTACTTCTGACAACGATCGGAGGACCGAAGGAGCTAACCGCTTTTTTGCACAACATGGGG
GATCATGTAACTCGCCTTGATCGTTGGGAACCGGAGCTGAATGAAGCCATACCAAACGACGAGCGTGACA
CCACGATGCCTGTAGCAATGGCAACAACGTTGCGCAAACTATTAACTGGCGAACTACTTACTCTAGCTTC
CCGGCAACAATTAATAGACTGGATGGAGGCGGATAAAGTTGCAGGACCACTTCTGCGCTCGGCCCTTCCG
GCTGGCTGGTTTATTGCTGATAAATCTGGAGCCGGTGAGCGTGGGTCTCGCGGTATCATTGCAGCACTGG
GGCCAGATGGTAAGCCCTCCCGTATCGTAGTTATCTACACGACGGGGAGTCAGGCAACTATGGATGAACG
AAATAGACAGATCGCTGAGATAGGTGCCTCACTGATTAAGCATTGGTAACTGTCAGACCAAGTTTACTCA
TATATACTTTAGATTGATTTAAAACTTCATTTTTAATTTAAAAGGATCTAGGTGAAGATCCTTTTTGATA
ATCTCATGACCAAAATCCCTTAACGTGAGTTTTCGTTCCACTGAGCGTCAGACCCCGTAGAAAAGATCAA
AGGATCTTCTTGAGATCCTTTTTTTCTGCGCGTAATCTGCTGCTTGCAAACAAAAAAACCACCGCTACCA
GCGGTGGTTTGTTTGCCGGATCAAGAGCTACCAACTCTTTTTCCGAAGGTAACTGGCTTCAGCAGAGCGC
AGATACCAAATACTGTTCTTCTAGTGTAGCCGTAGTTAGGCCACCACTTCAAGAACTCTGTAGCACCGCC
TACATACCTCGCTCTGCTAATCCTGTTACCAGTGGCTGCTGCCAGTGGCGATAAGTCGTGTCTTACCGGG
TTGGACTCAAGACGATAGTTACCGGATAAGGCGCAGCGGTCGGGCTGAACGGGGGGTTCGTGCACACAGC
CCAGCTTGGAGCGAACGACCTACACCGAACTGAGATACCTACAGCGTGAGCTATGAGAAAGCGCCACGCT
TCCCGAAGGGAGAAAGGCGGACAGGTATCCGGTAAGCGGCAGGGTCGGAACAGGAGAGCGCACGAGGGAG
CTTCCAGGGGGAAACGCCTGGTATCTTTATAGTCCTGTCGGGTTTCGCCACCTCTGACTTGAGCGTCGAT
TTTTGTGATGCTCGTCAGGGGGGCGGAGCCTATGGAAAAACGCCAGCAACGCGGCCTTTTTACGGTTCCT
GGCCTTTTGCTGGCCTTTTGCTCACATGTTCTTTCCTGCGTTATCCCCTGATTCTGTGGATAACCGTATT
ACCGCCTTTGAGTGAGCTGATACCGCTCGCCGCAGCCGAACGACCGAGCGCAGCGAGTCAGTGAGCGAGG
A
