>Addgene plasmid #136745 | pISH-Olfr1507 | depositor partial sequence | sequence record 263972 | M13f for insert
GANTGGGCCCGACGTCGCATGCTCCCGGCCGCCATGGCGGCCGCGGGAATTCGATTTTTTAAATTGTCCT
GACAAACTGGTACAGCTCTGAAACTGGTTGCTCACAGCGTGGAATCCCTCCTCATCGCTGGGTCTGAAAA
GACACAGAAGATACACTGTCCTTGTCGCACAACTTCAGTCTGCTGAACACCATCCTAGAAATTCTTGCTG
CAGAGTTATTTGCATAGTGAGACAAGGGCAAAAAGTATAGATGCAAAGGGTTGGTTTGCTCAGGAATCTG
GAATAGTGCCTCTCTGCCCTGACACGACAAGCAGGCTCTCCAGGACTACAGTAACACGAGATGTTCTGAC
TACCCAACTTGAAGAAAGTTGTTTCTTTTACTGGAAGATAATTTTCGTTGTATTCAAACTACCAGACAGA
ATACCCATGTATCTTTGAAGGGACTGAGAGAATCAGAAATCACTAGTGAATTCGCGGCCGCCTGCAGGTC
GACCATATGGGAGAGCTCCCAACGCGTTGGATGCATAGCTTGAGTATTCTATAGTGTCACCTAAATAGCT
TGGCGTAATCATGGTCATAGCTGTTTCCTGTGTGAAATTGTTATCCGCTCACAATTCCACACAACATACG
AGCCGGAAGCATAAAGTGTAAAGCCTGGGGTGCCTAATGAGTGAGCTAACTCACATTAATTGCGTTGCGC
TCACTGCCCGCTTTCCAGTCGGGAAACCTGTCGTGCCAGCTGCATTAATGAATCGGCCAACGCGCGGGGA
GAGGCGGTTTGCGTATTGGGCGCTCTTCCGCTTCCTCGCTCACTGACTCGCTGCGCTCGGTCGTTCGGCT
GCGGCGAGCGGTATCAGCTCACTCAAAGGCGGTAATACGGTTATCCACAGAATCAGGGGATAACGCAGGA
AAGAACATGTGAGCAAAAGGCCAGCAAAAGGCCAGGAACCGTAAAAAGGCCGCGTTGCTGGCGTTTTTCC
ATAGGCTCCGCCCCCCTGACGAGCATCACAAAAATCGACGCTCAAGTCAGAGGTGGCGAAACCCGACAGG
ACTATAAAGATACCAGGCGTTTCCCCCTGGAAGCTCCCTCGTGCGCTCTCCTGTTCCGACCCTGCCGCTT
ACCGGATACCTGTCCGCCTTTYNCCTTCGGGAAG
